Addgene plasmid #222299: pBIG1a_StrepII-Hook3_FTS_FHIP1B
Purpose: Co-expresses full-length human FHF (FTS, StrepII-HOOK3 and FHIP1B) in a pBIG1a vector
Depositing lab: Andrew Carter. Depositing organization: MRC Laboratory of Molecular Biology. Publication: KIF1C activates and extends dynein movement through the FHF cargo adapter. Abid Ali F, Zwetsloot AJ, Stone CE, Morgan TE, Wademan RF, Carter AP, Straube A. Nat Struct Mol Biol. 2025 Apr;32(4):756-766. doi: 10.1038/s41594-024-01418-z. Epub 2025 Jan 2. PubMed 39747486.
Backbone
  Vector backbone: pBig1a
  Total vector size (bp): 10441
  Vector type: Bacterial Expression
Growth in bacteria
  Bacterial resistance: Gentamicin, 10 μg/mL
  Growth temperature: 37°C
  Growth strain: DH5alpha
  Copy number: Unknown
Gene/Insert 1
  Gene/Insert name: HOOK3
  Species: H. sapiens (human)
  Insert size (bp): 2154
  Entrez Gene: HOOK3 (a.k.a. HK3)
  Tag / fusion protein: StrepII-Psc (N terminal on insert)
Gene/Insert 2
  Gene/Insert name: FTS
  Species: H. sapiens (human)
  Insert size (bp): 876
  Entrez Gene: AKTIP (a.k.a. FT1, FTS)
Gene/Insert 3
  Gene/Insert name: FHIP1B
  Species: H. sapiens (human)
  Insert size (bp): 2916
  Entrez Gene: FHIP1B (a.k.a. C11orf56, FAM160A2, FHIP)
Terms and licenses: Academic/Nonprofit Terms; Industry Terms: Not Available to Industry
How to cite: pBIG1a_StrepII-Hook3_FTS_FHIP1B was a gift from Andrew Carter (Addgene plasmid # 222299 ; http://n2t.net/addgene:222299 ; RRID:Addgene_222299)
