[The description below was written by a language model from this plasmid's Addgene catalogue record and pLannotate feature annotations shown in this document.]
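Description:
pBIG1a_StrepII-Hook3_FTS_FHIP1B is a 10,441 bp multigene plasmid built on the pBIG1a backbone for co-expression of the full-length human FHF complex, a dynein cargo adapter made up of FTS (AKTIP), HOOK3 and FHIP1B. It is propagated in E. coli through a high-copy ColE1/pUC-type origin and selected with gentamicin, with the aacC1 acetyltransferase gene driven by the class 1 integron Pc promoter. The catalogue lists the vector type as bacterial expression. However, the annotated features point to a baculovirus transfer plasmid: the payload and the gentamicin marker lie between the Tn7L and Tn7R mini-transposon ends, an arrangement that normally allows Tn7 transposition into a bacmid, and every gene is under a promoter active in baculovirus-infected insect cells. A loxP site and an HSV TK poly(A) signal sit upstream of the first cassette.

The payload consists of three tandem cassettes in the same orientation. Each has an Autographa californica polyhedrin promoter, a human open reading frame and an SV40 poly(A) signal. The order is HOOK3 (2,154 bp), then AKTIP/FTS (876 bp), then FHIP1B (2,916 bp). According to the catalogue, HOOK3 carries an N-terminal StrepII tag followed by a "Psc" element, presumably a PreScission protease cleavage site. The tag itself is not annotated, although there is unannotated space between the first promoter and the HOOK3 coding sequence where it could lie. The short "large T antigen" and "SET1" fragments repeated after each gene are most likely annotation matches within the SV40 terminator region and the assembly linkers rather than functional coding sequences. With only HOOK3 tagged, the assembled complex can be affinity-purified through a single subunit, and the associated study examined how KIF1C activates dynein movement through FHF.
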