Features (pLannotate 1.2.2; 22 found; start..end, strand, type, name):
    190..778     +  rep_origin     ori: high-copy-number ColE1/pMB1/pBR322/pUC origin of replication
    913..1136    -  mobile_element Tn7R: mini-Tn7 element (right end of the Tn7 transposon) Tn7
   1203..1736    -  CDS            GmR: gentamycin acetyltransferase; aacC1; confers resistance to gentamycin
   1925..1953    -  promoter       Pc promoter: intI1 (promoter lies within the coding sequence); class 1 integron promoter
   2024..2057    +  protein_bind   loxP: Cre-mediated recombination occurs in the 8-bp core sequence (GCATACAT). Cre recombinase
   2147..2195    +  polyA_signal   HSV TK poly(A) signal: herpes simplex virus thymidine kinase polyadenylation signal (Cole and Stacy, 1985)
   2290..2381    +  promoter       polyhedrin promoter: polh from Autographa californica; promoter for the baculovirus polyhedrin gene
   2542..4695    +  CDS            HOOK3: HOOK3_HUMAN - Experimental evidence at protein level: Swiss-Prot protein existence level 1. (Microbial infection) May serve as a target for the spiC protein from Salmonella typhimurium, which inactivates it, leading to a strong alteration in cellular trafficking. From Homo sapiens (Human).
   4749..4832    +  CDS            large T antigen (fragment): large T antigen from SV40 (simian virus 40)
   4855..4989    +  polyA_signal   SV40 poly(A) signal: SV40 polyadenylation signal
   5018..5067    +  CDS            SET1 (fragment): solubility-enhancement tag derived from T7 phage gene 10B
   5145..5236    +  promoter       polyhedrin promoter: polh from Autographa californica; promoter for the baculovirus polyhedrin gene
   5286..6161    +  CDS            AKTIP: AKTIP_HUMAN - Also known as FTS From Homo sapiens (Human).
   6215..6298    +  CDS            large T antigen (fragment): large T antigen from SV40 (simian virus 40)
   6321..6455    +  polyA_signal   SV40 poly(A) signal: SV40 polyadenylation signal
   6484..6533    +  CDS            SET1 (fragment): solubility-enhancement tag derived from T7 phage gene 10B
   6612..6703    +  promoter       polyhedrin promoter: polh from Autographa californica; promoter for the baculovirus polyhedrin gene
   6753..9668    +  CDS            FHIP1B: FHI1B_HUMAN - Also known as C11orf56, FAM160A2, KIAA1759. Experimental evidence at protein level: Swiss-Prot protein existence level 1. Component of the FTS/Hook/FHIP complex (FHF complex). The FHF complex may function to promote vesicle trafficking and/or fusion via the homotypic vesicular protein sorting complex (the HOPS complex). FHF complex promotes the distribution of AP-4 complex to the perinuclear area of the cell (PubMed:32073997). From Homo sapiens (Human).
   9722..9805    +  CDS            large T antigen (fragment): large T antigen from SV40 (simian virus 40)
   9828..9962    +  polyA_signal   SV40 poly(A) signal: SV40 polyadenylation signal
   9991..10040   +  CDS            SET1 (fragment): solubility-enhancement tag derived from T7 phage gene 10B
  10276..10441   -  mobile_element Tn7L: mini-Tn7 element (left end of the Tn7 transposon) Tn7
>Addgene plasmid #222299 | pBIG1a_StrepII-Hook3_FTS_FHIP1B | addgene full sequence | sequence record 443590 | Addgene NGS Result
ACCGGTTGACTTGGGTCAACTGTCAGACCAAGTTTACTCATATATACTTTAGATTGATTTAAAACTTCAT
TTTTAATTTAAAAGGATCTAGGTGAAGATCCTTTTTGATAATCTCATGACCAAAATCCCTTAACGTGAGT
TTTCGTTCCACTGAGCGTCAGACCCCGTAGAAAAGATCAAAGGATCTTCTTGAGATCCTTTTTTTCTGCG
CGTAATCTGCTGCTTGCAAACAAAAAAACCACCGCTACCAGCGGTGGTTTGTTTGCCGGATCAAGAGCTA
CCAACTCTTTTTCCGAAGGTAACTGGCTTCAGCAGAGCGCAGATACCAAATACTGTTCTTCTAGTGTAGC
CGTAGTTAGGCCACCACTTCAAGAACTCTGTAGCACCGCCTACATACCTCGCTCTGCTAATCCTGTTACC
AGTGGCTGCTGCCAGTGGCGATAAGTCGTGTCTTACCGGGTTGGACTCAAGACGATAGTTACCGGATAAG
GCGCAGCGGTCGGGCTGAACGGGGGGTTCGTGCACACAGCCCAGCTTGGAGCGAACGACCTACACCGAAC
TGAGATACCTACAGCGTGAGCTATGAGAAAGCGCCACGCTTCCCGAAGGGAGAAAGGCGGACAGGTATCC
GGTAAGCGGCAGGGTCGGAACAGGAGAGCGCACGAGGGAGCTTCCAGGGGGAAACGCCTGGTATCTTTAT
AGTCCTGTCGGGTTTCGCCACCTCTGACTTGAGCGTCGATTTTTGTGATGCTCGTCAGGGGGGCGGAGCC
TATGGAAAAACGCCAGCAACGCGGCCTTTTTACGGTTCCTGGCCTTTTGCTGGCCTTTTGCTCACATGTT
CTTTCCTGCGTTATCCCCTGATTGACTTGGGTCGCTCTTCCTGTGGATGCGCAGATGCCCTGCGTAAGCG
GGTGTGGGCGGACAATAAAGTCTTAAACTGAACAAAATAGATCTAAACTATGACAATAAAGTCTTAAACT
AGACAGAATAGTTGTAAACTGAAATCAGTCCAGTTATGCTGTGAAAAAGCATACTGGACTTTTGTTATGG
CTAAAGCAAACTCTTCATTTTCTGAAGTGCAAATTGCCCGTCGTATTAAAGAGGGGCGTGGCCAAGGGCA
TGTAAAGACTATATTCGCGGCGTTGTGACAATTTACCGAACAACTCCGCGGCCGGGAAGCCGATCTCGGC
TTGAACGAATTGTTAGGTGGCGGTACTTGGGTCGATATCAAAGTGCATCACTTCTTCCCGTATGCCCAAC
TTTGTATAGAGAGCCACTGCGGGATCGTCACCGTAATCTGCTTGCACGTAGATCACATAAGCACCAAGCG
CGTTGGCCTCATGCTTGAGGAGATTGATGAGCGCGGTGGCAATGCCCTGCCTCCGGTGCTCGCCGGAGAC
TGCGAGATCATAGATATAGATCTCACTACGCGGCTGCTCAAACTTGGGCAGAACGTAAGCCGCGAGAGCG
CCAACAACCGCTTCTTGGTCGAAGGCAGCAAGCGCGATGAATGTCTTACTACGGAGCAAGTTCCCGAGGT
AATCGGAGTCCGGCTGATGTTGGGAGTAGGTGGCTACGTCTCCGAACTCACGACCGAAAAGATCAAGAGC
AGCCCGCATGGATTTGACTTGGTCAGGGCCGAGCCTACATGTGCGAATGATGCCCATACTTGAGCCACCT
AACTTTGTTTTAGGGCGACTGCCCTGCTGCGTAACATCGTTGCTGCTGCGTAACATCGTTGCTGCTCCAT
AACATCAAACATCGACCCACGGCGTAACGCGCTTGCTGCTTGGATGCCCGAGGCATAGACTGTACAAAAA
AACAGTCATAACAAGCCATGAAAACCGCCACTGCGCCGTTACCACCGCTGCGTTCGGTCAAGGTTCTGGA
CCAGTTGCGTGAGCGCATACGCTACTTGCATTACAGTTTACGAACCGAACAGGCTTATGTCAACTGGGTT
CGTGCCTTCATCCGTTTCCACGGTGTGCGTCACCCGGCAACCTTGGGCAGCAGCGAAGTCGCCATAACTT
CGTATAGCATACATTATACGAAGTTATCTGGGTTTAAACGCTCTATGGTCTAAAGTTTTTATCGAGGCTA
ACTGAAACACGGAAGGAGACAATACCGGAAGGAACCCGCGCTATGACGGCAATAAAAAGACAGAATAAAA
CGCACGGGTGTTGGGTCGTTTGTTCATAAACGCGGGGTTCGGTCCCAGGGCTGGCACTCTGTCAAGTGAA
CGCTCTATGGTCTAAAGATTTAAATCGACCTACTCCGGAATATTAATAGATCATGGAGATAATTAAAATG
ATAACCATCTCGCAAATAAATAAGTATTTTACTGTTTTCGTAACAGTTTTGTAATAAAAAAACCTATAAA
TATTCCGGATTATTCATACCGTCCCACCATCGGGCGCGGATCCCTCGAGCATGTGGTCACATCCGCAGTT
TGAAAAAGGTAGCGCAGGTAGTGCAGCAGGTAGCGGTGCAGGTTGGAGCCATCCTCAGTTTGAGAAACTG
GAAGTTCTGTTTCAGGGTCCGATGTTCAGCGTAGAGTCGCTGGAGCGGGCGGAGCTGTGCGAGAGCCTCC
TCACTTGGATCCAGACATTTAATGTGGATGCACCATGCCAGACCGTGGAAGATTTAACGAATGGGGTTGT
GATGGCCCAGGTTCTTCAAAAGATAGATCCTGCATATTTTGATGAAAATTGGCTAAACAGAATCAAAACT
GAAGTAGGAGATAATTGGAGGCTAAAGATAAGCAATTTAAAGAAAATTTTAAAAGGAATCTTGGATTATA
ATCATGAGATTTTAGGACAGCAAATTAATGACTTTACCCTTCCTGATGTGAACCTTATTGGGGAGCATTC
TGATGCAGCAGAGCTTGGAAGGATGCTTCAGCTCATCTTAGGCTGTGCTGTGAACTGTGAACAGAAGCAA
GAGTACATCCAAGCCATTATGATGATGGAGGAATCTGTTCAACATGTTGTCATGACAGCCATTCAAGAGC
TGATGAGTAAAGAATCTCCTGTCTCTGCTGGAAATGATGCCTATGTTGACCTTGATCGTCAGCTGAAGAA
AACTACAGAGGAACTAAATGAAGCTTTGTCAGCAAAGGAAGAAATTGCTCAAAGATGCCATGAACTGGAT
ATGCAGGTTGCAGCATTGCAGGAAGAGAAAAGTAGTTTGTTGGCAGAGAATCAGGTATTAATGGAAAGAC
TCAATCAATCTGATTCTATAGAAGACCCTAACAGTCCAGCAGGAAGAAGGCATTTGCAGCTCCAGACTCA
ATTAGAACAGCTCCAAGAAGAAACATTCAGACTAGAAGCAGCCAAAGATGATTATCGAATACGTTGTGAA
GAGTTAGAAAAGGAGATCTCTGAACTTCGGCAACAGAATGATGAACTGACCACTTTGGCAGATGAAGCTC
AGTCTCTGAAAGATGAGATCGACGTGCTGAGACATTCTTCTGATAAAGTATCTAAACTAGAAGGTCAAGT
AGAATCTTATAAAAAGAAGCTAGAAGACCTTGGTGATTTAAGGCGGCAGGTTAAACTCTTAGAAGAGAAG
AATACCATGTATATGCAGAATACTGTCAGTCTAGAGGAAGAGTTAAGAAAGGCCAACGCAGCGCGAAGTC
AACTTGAAACCTACAAGAGACAGGTAGTAGAACTACAAAACAGATTATCCGAAGAATCAAAGAAAGCAGA
TAAACTAGATTTTGAATATAAGCGGCTAAAAGAAAAAGTTGACAGTCTTCAAAAAGAAAAGGACAGGCTG
AGAACAGAAAGGGATTCTCTGAAGGAAACCATTGAAGAGCTTCGTTGTGTACAAGCTCAAGAAGGGCAGC
TCACAACACAAGGGTTAATGCCTCTTGGAAGTCAGGAGTCTTCAGACAGTCTAGCTGCAGAGATTGTTAC
ACCTGAAATCAGGGAGAAACTTATTCGTCTTCAGCATGAGAATAAGATGTTAAAGCTTAACCAAGAAGGT
TCGGACAATGAAAAAATAGCCTTATTGCAGAGCCTTCTAGATGATGCAAATCTACGCAAGAATGAACTGG
AGACAGAGAATAGGCTGGTGAATCAAAGACTTCTGGAAGTACAGTCACAAGTTGAAGAATTACAAAAATC
TTTACAGGATCAAGGCTCAAAAGCAGAAGATTCAGTCCTTCTAAAAAAGAAGCTTGAAGAACATCTAGAG
AAGCTGCATGAGGCCAATAATGAACTACAGAAGAAGAGAGCCATTATTGAAGATCTCGAGCCAAGATTTA
ACAACAGCTCCTTAAAAATTGAAGAATTACAAGAAGCTTTACGAAAGAAAGAGGAAGAAATGAAGCAAAT
GGAAGAACGATACAAAAAATACTTAGAGAAAGCCAAAAGTGTCATCCGTACTTTAGATCCTAAACAGAAT
CAAGGAGCAGCACCAGAAATACAAGCTCTTAAAAATCAGCTCCAGGAACGAGACCGACTGTTCCACTCAT
TAGAGAAAGAATATGAGAAAACAAAGAGTCAGAGAGAGATGGAAGAGAAATATATTGTTAGTGCCTGGTA
CAATATGGGAATGACCCTGCATAAAAAGGCAGCTGAAGATAGACTGGCAAGCACAGGCTCAGGGCAGTCA
TTTCTGGCGAGGCAGAGGCAAGCGACCAGCAGCAGAAGATCATACCCAGGCCACGTGCAGCCGGCCACAG
CAAGGTAAGGTACCTCTAGAGCCTGCAGTCTCGACAAGCTTGTCGAGAAGTACTAGAGGATCATAATCAG
CCATACCACATTTGTAGAGGTTTTACTTGCTTTAAAAAACCTCCCACACCTCCCCCTGAACCTGAAACAT
AAAATGAATGCAATTGTTGTTGTTAACTTGTTTATTGCAGCTTATAATGGTTACAAATAAAGCAATAGCA
TCACAAATTTCACAAATAAAGCATTTTTTTCACTGCATTCTAGTTGTGGTTTGTCCAAACTCATCAATGT
ATCTTATCATGTCTGGATCTGATCACTGCTTGAGCCTAGAAGATCCGGCTGCTAACAAAGCCCGAAAGGA
AGCTGAGTTGGCTGCTGCCACCGCTGAGCAATAACTATCATAACCATTTAAATAAACTGGATACTATTGC
ACGTTTAAATCGACCTACTCCGGAATATTAATAGATCATGGAGATAATTAAAATGATAACCATCTCGCAA
ATAAATAAGTATTTTACTGTTTTCGTAACAGTTTTGTAATAAAAAAACCTATAAATATTCCGGATTATTC
ATACCGTCCCACCATCGGGCGCGGATCCCTCGAGCATGAACCCTTTCTGGAGTATGAGCACTAGTAGTGT
CCGTAAGCGAAGTGAGGGCGAAGAAAAGACGCTGACTGGGGACGTGAAAACGTCCCCACCCCGCACAGCC
CCAAAGAAGCAGCTCCCAAGCATACCAAAGAATGCCCTGCCAATTACCAAACCCACATCCCCTGCACCTG
CCGCACAGTCTACTAACGGTACACACGCCTCTTACGGACCATTTTATCTTGAGTACAGCCTTCTGGCTGA
ATTTACCCTCGTGGTAAAGCAAAAGCTGCCTGGCGTCTACGTGCAGCCCTCATACAGGAGCGCCTTGATG
TGGTTCGGAGTTATCTTTATCCGACATGGTCTCTATCAAGATGGCGTTTTCAAATTCACTGTGTATATTC
CTGATAATTATCCCGACGGAGACTGCCCTCGGCTCGTTTTCGATATTCCTGTATTCCATCCCCTTGTCGA
CCCCACATCTGGTGAACTGGACGTGAAAAGGGCCTTCGCTAAGTGGAGACGGAACCATAATCACATCTGG
CAAGTCTTGATGTATGCTCGTAGAGTCTTTTACAAAATCGATACCGCCTCTCCGTTGAACCCGGAAGCCG
CCGTACTTTACGAAAAGGACATTCAACTGTTCAAGAGTAAGGTAGTGGATAGTGTCAAAGTGTGTACTGC
CCGCCTTTTCGACCAGCCCAAAATTGAGGACCCGTACGCCATCTCTTTCAGTCCCTGGAACCCTAGTGTC
CACGACGAAGCTCGCGAAAAGATGCTCACCCAGAAGAAGCCAGAGGAACAGCACAATAAGTCTGTCCACG
TAGCAGGGCTGTCTTGGGTCAAGCCTGGATCTGTGCAGCCATTTTCCAAGGAAGAAAAGACGGTGGCTAC
TTAAGGTACCTCTAGAGCCTGCAGTCTCGACAAGCTTGTCGAGAAGTACTAGAGGATCATAATCAGCCAT
ACCACATTTGTAGAGGTTTTACTTGCTTTAAAAAACCTCCCACACCTCCCCCTGAACCTGAAACATAAAA
TGAATGCAATTGTTGTTGTTAACTTGTTTATTGCAGCTTATAATGGTTACAAATAAAGCAATAGCATCAC
AAATTTCACAAATAAAGCATTTTTTTCACTGCATTCTAGTTGTGGTTTGTCCAAACTCATCAATGTATCT
TATCATGTCTGGATCTGATCACTGCTTGAGCCTAGAAGATCCGGCTGCTAACAAAGCCCGAAAGGAAGCT
GAGTTGGCTGCTGCCACCGCTGAGGCAATAACTATCATAACCATTTAAATAAATCTAATGATGCCTGATG
TTTAAATCGACCTACTCCGGAATATTAATAGATCATGGAGATAATTAAAATGATAACCATCTCGCAAATA
AATAAGTATTTTACTGTTTTCGTAACAGTTTTGTAATAAAAAAACCTATAAATATTCCGGATTATTCATA
CCGTCCCACCATCGGGCGCGGATCCCTCGAGCATGGAAAGAATGAATTGGCTCTCCCGTCTCGCCTCTAG
GGGCCCAGGGCACAGGATTCCCCAAGGGGCGAATCTCCAAACCCCTGTTATGGCCGACCCAGAAACCTGC
CTCATGGTATTCAAGAACCATTGGTCCCAAGTGGTGAGAATACTGGAACGTCAAGGGCCCCGTGCCGCCC
CAGGTGGGGCGGACGACCTCAGTGCCGTCAGAAATCATACATATCAAATGCTGACCCTTCTGGCTGAAGA
TAGGGCCGTGCCATCCGCCCCCACAGGTCCAGGCCCGCTGTTGGAATTCGCTCTCCACGAGGATCTCCTG
ACTCGGGTCCTGACTTGGCAATTGCAGTGGGACGAGCTTGGGGACGGCGTTGAAGAGCGGAGAGCCGAGC
AGCTGAAGTTGTTCGAGATGCTTGTCAGTGAGGCACGACAACCCCTTCTCAGACATGGCCCGGTCCGCGA
AGCGCTTCTGACCCTGCTTGACGCTTGCGGCCGCCCCGTTCCTTCAAGTCCTGCACTTGATGAGGGGCTC
GTGCTCTTGCTCTCCCAACTTTGCGTGTGTGTGGCACAAGAACCCAGTCTGTTGGAGTTCTTTCTTCAGC
CACCACCCGAACCAGGCGCGGCTCCCCGATTGCTTCTGTTCAGCCGGTTGGTGCCGTTTGTTCATCTAGA
GGGCACATTGGGCCAACAAGCCCGAGATGCGCTGCTCTTGCTGATGGCGCTTAGTGCTGGCTCACCAACT
GTTGGAAGGTATATTGCAGATCACAGCTACTTTTGCCCCGTACTGGCTACTGGGTTGAGCGCGCTCTATA
GCTCATTGCCGCGTAAAATTGAGGTCCCCGGTGATGATTGGCATTGTCTGCGTAGAGAAGATTGGTTGGG
TGTACCCGCCCTGGCCTTGTTCATGAGCTCACTGGAATTCTGCAACGCGGTTATACAAGTGGCGCACCCA
TTGGTTCAGAAGCAACTGGTTGATTACATCCATAATGGTTTTCTCGTACCTGTCATGGGCCCAGCCTTGC
ATAAGACCAGTGTGGAAGAAATGATCGCAAGTACAGCTTATTTGGAATTGTTCTTGCGCTCCATCTCAGA
GCCAGCCCTGCTCAGAACCTTTCTCCGCTTTCTCCTGCTGCACCGACATGACACTCATACAATCCTCGAT
ACGCTGGTGGCTAGAATTGGATCCAATAGCCGCTTGTGCATGGTGAGCTTGTCTCTCTTTAGAACACTGC
TTAATTTGTCCTGCGAGGATGTCCTGTTGCAACTGGTGCTGAGGTATTTGGTTCCATGTAACCACGTTAT
GTTGTCCCAGAAACCCGCTGTTCGTGATGTGGACCTTTATGGCAGAGCCGCAGATAAGTTCCTCAGTCTG
ATTCCCCGTTGCTGCCGGCATCATGCCCCCTCACCCCCGCGACCCGAACATGCGTCATGGGCCCGAGGCC
CTGGGAGCCCCAGCGTTGACTCTAGCAGCGTGACTACCGTCCCTCGGCCCAGCACTCCAAGCCGTCTGGC
CCTTTTCCTTCGACAACAAAGCCTGGGCGGATCTGAAAGTCCCGGGCCCGCCCCATGCTCACCCGGTCTC
TCCGCATCTCCGGCATCTAGTCCGGGACGTCGACCCACGCCAGCTGAGGAGCCTGGGGAGCTCGAGGATA
ATTATCTCGAGTACTTGAGGGAAGCTAGACGGGGCGTCGATCGATGTGTTCGCGCCTGCCGCACTTGGTC
TGCGCCTTATGACGGTGAACGGCCGTCCCCAGAACCTTCTCCCTTCGGGAGCAGGACCAAGAAACGCTCC
CTGCTCCCAGAAGAAGACCGGAATAACGTGGGAGAGGGCGAAGAAGAGGAACTTGGGCGCAGAGGTCGCG
CAGGCGGCGCGGGTGAGGGACCCGGTCATCTGCCACCACCACAACTTAACGGGGTGCCAGGCAGTTGGCC
CGAAGGCGCTAAGAAGGTAAGACTGGTGCCAAAAGAAGGAGCCGGAGAGCTTCTTGAAGGAATCTCCGAG
GGAATGGCAGGATTGGAAGGCTTCGGTCAAGAACTTAGAGAGCTCGAGGTTGCACTGTCTAATGGTGGAA
CGGGGAGTGAAAGCCCCCTGGAACCCCCGCTGCCTTTGGAAGAAGAGGAAGCCTATGAGAGCTTCACATG
TCCCCCTGAGCCGCCAGGGCCCTTCCTGTCCTCACCACTGCGCACCTTGAATCAACTTCCTTCTCAGCCA
TTTACTGGGCCCTTTATGGCTGTATTGTTTGCTAAGCTCGAGAATATGCTCCAAAACAGCGTCTACGTCA
ATTTTCTCCTCACAGGTCTGGTGGCACAACTGGCCTGCCACCCACAGCCTCTGCTGCGAAGCTTCTTGCT
CAATACTAACATGGTGTTCCAGCCTAGCGTCAAGAGTCTGTTGCAAGTGCTGGGCTCAGTGAAGAATAAG
ATAGAAAACTTTGCTGCCAGCCAGGAAGATTTCCCAGCCCTTCTGAGTAAAGCCAAGAAATATCTTATTG
CACGTGGCAAACTGGACTGGGCTGAAGGCCCCGCGGCCGGGCCGGCTCCGAGGCGTTCCGACCCACTCGT
GAAGTCTAGGCGGCCGTCACTCGGAGAGCTGCTCCTGCGACACGCTCATTCTCCCACCAGGGCTAGACAA
GCTGCGCAGCTCGTGCTGCAACCGGGAAGGGATGGTGCAGGCCTCGGCCTCAGCGGCGGGTCCCCCGGAG
CCTCAACCCCTGTCCTTCTCACCCGCGGCGGAGCGCCCGAACGGCAAGGGGAAGCCCTCAGAGTAAAGAA
TGCTGTCTACTGCGCAGTGATATTTCCAGAGTTCTTGAAAGAGCTCGCCGCTATTTCACAAGCACACGCA
GTGACTTCCCCATTTCTCCTTGAGACCTCTGAAGAAGGGTCCGGCCCGCTTATATCCGGTTGTGGACCAC
TCAACCCTTAAGGTACCTCTAGAGCCTGCAGTCTCGACAAGCTTGTCGAGAAGTACTAGAGGATCATAAT
CAGCCATACCACATTTGTAGAGGTTTTACTTGCTTTAAAAAACCTCCCACACCTCCCCCTGAACCTGAAA
CATAAAATGAATGCAATTGTTGTTGTTAACTTGTTTATTGCAGCTTATAATGGTTACAAATAAAGCAATA
GCATCACAAATTTCACAAATAAAGCATTTTTTTCACTGCATTCTAGTTGTGGTTTGTCCAAACTCATCAA
TGTATCTTATCATGTCTGGATCTGATCACTGCTTGAGCCTAGAAGATCCGGCTGCTAACAAAGCCCGAAA
GGAAGCTGAGTTGGCTGCTGCCACCGCTGAGCAATAACTATCATAACCATTTAAATAAATCTATATCTCA
ATCGGGGTTAGTCGATACCCCACCGAGACCCCATTGGGACCAATACGCCCGCGTTTCTTCCTTTTCCCCA
CCCCAACCCCCAAGTTCGGGTGAAGGCCCAGGGCTCGCAGCCAACGTCGGGGCGGCAAGCCCTGCCATAG
CCACTACGGGTTAATTAAAAACTATATCTCAATCGGGGTTTAAACAGGAGATCCGAACCAGATAAGTGAA
ATCTAGTTCCAAACTATTTTGTCATTTTTAATTTTCGTATTAGCTTACGACGCTACACCCAGTTCCCATC
TATTTTGTCACTCTTCCCTAAATAATCCTTAAAAACTCCATTTCCACCCCTCCCAGTTCCCAACTATTTT
GTCCGCCCACA
